Addgene plasmid #34344: KHBD00193
Depositing lab: Bart Deplancke. Depositing organization: Swiss Federal Institute of Technology (EPFL). Publication: Automated protein-DNA interaction screening of Drosophila regulatory elements. Korneel Hens, Jean-Daniel Feuz, Alina Isakova, Antonina Lagovitina, Andreas Massouras, Julien Bryois, Patrick Callaerts, Susan E. Celniker, Bart Deplancke. Nat Methods. 2011 Oct 30;8(12):1065-70. 10.1038/nmeth.1763 PubMed 22037703.
Backbone
  Vector backbone: pDONR221
  Backbone manufacturer: Invitrogen
  Backbone size w/o insert (bp): 2536
  Vector type: Gateway Donor Vector
Growth in bacteria
  Bacterial resistance: Kanamycin, 50 μg/mL
  Growth temperature: 37°C
  Growth strain: DH5alpha
  Copy number: High Copy
Gene/Insert
  Gene/Insert name: CG5069 (alt names: FBgn0014143; croc; crocodile)
  Species: D. melanogaster (fly)
  Insert size (bp): 1524
  Entrez Gene: croc (a.k.a. Dmel_CG5069, CG5069, Dmel\CG5069, Dmfd1, FD1, FoxC, fd1, fd78E)
  Cloning method: Gateway Cloning
  Sequencing primers: 5′ M13F; 3′ M13R
Terms and licenses: Academic/Nonprofit Terms; Industry Terms: Not Available to Industry
Depositor comments: Please note that the ORFs in this collection were cloned open-ended (without a stop codon).
How to cite: KHBD00193 was a gift from Bart Deplancke (Addgene plasmid # 34344 ; http://n2t.net/addgene:34344 ; RRID:Addgene_34344)
