[The description below was written by a language model from this plasmid's Addgene catalogue record.]
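Description:
KHBD00193 is a Gateway entry-type clone built in the pDONR221 donor vector backbone (Invitrogen), carrying the open reading frame of the Drosophila melanogaster gene crocodile (croc, CG5069; also known as FoxC or fd1). By its FoxC/fd synonyms, this gene belongs to the forkhead family of transcription factors. The insert is recorded as 1524 bp in a backbone of about 2.5 kb without insert, and it was introduced by Gateway recombination cloning. The plasmid is maintained in E. coli as a high-copy plasmid under kanamycin selection. M13 forward and reverse primer sites flank the insert and are used for sequence verification. No feature table accompanies the record, so individual elements such as the origin of replication and attachment sites are not itemised. In a pDONR221-derived clone, the insert would normally be flanked by attL sites generated by the BP reaction.

The plasmid is a shuttle clone rather than an expression construct, and the record lists no promoter, tag or reporter driving the ORF. Its purpose is to transfer the croc coding sequence by LR recombination into Gateway destination vectors of choice. The depositor notes that ORFs in this collection were cloned open-ended, without a stop codon, which allows in-frame C-terminal fusions to tags or domains supplied by the destination vector. The clone belongs to a collection associated with a study on automated protein–DNA interaction screening of Drosophila regulatory elements. This suggests its use as a source of transcription factor ORFs for such screening assays.
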