>Addgene plasmid #34344 | KHBD00193 | depositor partial sequence | sequence record 40911 | KHBD00193 sequence 1524 bps
ATGCATACGTTATTCAGCGACCAGAACTCCTTTACGCGCCACTATGCCCAGACCGCAGCCGGTTACGGAT
CCGCATCCGCGGTGGCGGCGGCCAGCAGCGCCTCCGCTGCAGCAGCGGCACATTACGCATACGACCAGTA
CTCCCGCTATCCGTACTCGGCCAGCGCCTACGGCCTGGGTGCCCCGCACCAGAACAAGGAGATTGTAAAG
CCACCTTACTCGTACATCGCCCTGATAGCCATGGCCATCCAGAATGCGGCGGACAAGAAGGTGACCCTGA
ACGGGATCTATCAGTACATCATGGAGCGATTTCCCTACTATCGCGACAACAAGCAGGGCTGGCAGAACTC
CATTCGGCACAATCTTAGCCTCAACGAGTGCTTCGTGAAGGTGGCCCGCGATGACAAGAAGCCCGGCAAG
GGCTCCTACTGGACTCTGGATCCGGACTCCTACAACATGTTCGACAACGGCTCCTTCCTTCGCCGGCGTC
GCCGCTTCAAGAAGAAGGATGTGATGCGGGAGAAGGAGGAGGCCATCAAGCGGCGGGCCATGATGAACGA
GAAGCTGGCCGAGATGAAGCCCCTCAAGCTGATGACCAACGGCATACTGGAGGCCAAGCACATGGCCGCC
CATGCTGCCCACTTCAAAAAGGAGCCCCTAATGGACTTGGGTTGTCTAAGTGGCAAGGAGGTCTCCCATG
CCGCAATGCTCAACTCCTGCCACGACAGCTTGGCCCAAATGAACCACTTGGCTGGCGGCGGAGTGGAGCA
TCCCGGCTTCACCGTGGACTCACTCATGAATGTGTACAACCCGCGGATCCATCACAGCGCCTATCCCTAC
CACTTGAACGAGGACAACTTGGCCACGGTGGCCAGCAGTCAGATGCATCATGTCCACCACGCTGCGGCGG
CCCATCATGCCCAGCAACTGCAGCGTCATGTGGCGCACGTGGCCCATCCTCTGACCCCCGGCGGCCAAGG
AGCGGGAGGCCAATCGTCCGGACACTCGCCCACCACGATCTCAACTCCGCATGGTCCCGCGCACGGGGGT
TGGTATACCCCGGAAACGCCACCATCGGAACCCGTTCCTCACAATGGGCAGCAGGGCACACCCACCCACC
CGGGACATAATAACAACAACAGCAGCAGCGTACTCAACCACAATGGAGTGGGCAACGGTGGCGGAGGCGG
CGGCGGTGGCGGTGGAGGATCCTCCAGCGTGCTGACCAGCAGTCCCACATCGGCACTGGGTTTCCGCGAC
ATGATCTTCGAGCAGAACCAATCCTGCCAACTGGACACCGGTAGTCCCACCGGCAGCCTACAATCCGCCA
GTCCACCTGCCTCCGCATCCGTGGCAGCGGCATCAGCGGCAGCAGCGGCGGCGGTGATCAGTAGCCACCA
CCACCACCATCATCACCATGCGGCGCTTAGCGGGAACCTGGGCCAGCTGGGTCAGCTGAGCAATCTGAGC
CACTACCGACCGCATGTGGGCCACTACCAGGAGTACGGCATCAAGTACGGGGTG
