>Addgene plasmid #34344 | KHBD00193 | addgene partial sequence | sequence record 42039 | M13-Rev 5'-CAGGAAACAGCTATGACC-3'
TTTTATTTTGACTGATAGTGACCTGTTCGTTGCAACAAATTGATAAGCAATGCTTTCTTATAATGCCAAC
TTTGTACAAGAAAGTTGGCAACACCCCGTACTTGATGCCGTACTCCTGGTAGTGGCCCACATGCGGTCGG
TAGTGGCTCAGATTGCTCAGCTGACCCAGCTGGCCCAGGTTCCCGCTAAGCGCCGCATGGTGATGATGGT
GGTGGTGGTGGCTACTGATCACCGCCGCCGCTGCTGCCGCTGATGCCGCTGCCACGGATGCGGAGGCAGG
TGGACTGGCGGATTGTAGGCTGCCGGTGGGACTACCGGTGTCCAGTTGGCAGGATTGGTTCTGCTCGAAG
ATCATGTCGCGGAAACCCAGTGCCGATGTGGGACTGCTGGTCAGCACGCTGGAGGATCCTCCACCGCCAC
CGCCGCCGCCTCCGCCACCGTTGCCCACTCCATTGTGGTTGAGTACGCTGCTGCTGTTGTTGTTATTATG
TCCCGGGTGGGTGGGTGTGCCCTGCTGCCCATTGTGAGGAACGGGTTCCGATGGTGGCGTTTCCGGGGTA
TACCAACCCCCGTGCGCGGGACCATGCGGAGTTGAGATCGTGGTGGGCGAGTGTCCGGACGATTGGCCTC
CCGCTCCTTGGCCGCCGGGGGTCAGAGGATGGGCCACGTGCGCCACATGACGCTGCAGTTGCTGGG
